Addgene plasmid #118091: HsSPHK1
Purpose: Expresses sphingosine kinase 1, which catalyzes the phosphorylation of sphingosine to sphingosine-1-phosphate (S1P)
Depositing lab: Kevin Lynch. Depositing organization: University of Virginia. Publication: Saccharomyces cerevisiae as a platform for assessing sphingolipid lipid kinase inhibitors. Kharel Y, Agah S, Huang T, Mendelson AJ, Eletu OT, Barkey-Bircann P, Gesualdi J, Smith JS, Santos WL, Lynch KR. PLoS One. 2018 Apr 19;13(4):e0192179. doi: 10.1371/journal.pone.0192179. eCollection 2018. PONE-D-17-37135 PubMed 29672528.
Backbone
  Vector backbone: pYES2
  Backbone size w/o insert (bp): 5800
  Total vector size (bp): 6974
  Modifications to backbone: Codon optimized for S. cerevisiae expression
  Vector type: Yeast Expression
  Selectable markers: URA3
Growth in bacteria
  Bacterial resistance: Ampicillin, 100 μg/mL
  Growth temperature: 30°C
  Growth strain: DH5alpha
  Copy number: High Copy
Gene/Insert
  Gene/Insert name: Homo sapiens Sphingosine Kinase 1 (alt name: HsSPHK1)
  Species: H. sapiens (human)
  Insert size (bp): 1158
  GenBank ID: KY859176.1
  Promoter: GAL1, 10
  Tag / fusion protein: FLAG (N terminal on insert)
  Cloning method: Restriction Enzyme; 5′ cloning site BamHI (unknown if destroyed); 3′ cloning site XhoI (unknown if destroyed)
  Sequencing primers: 5′ TAATACGACTCACTATAGG
Terms and licenses: Academic/Nonprofit Terms; Industry Terms: Not Available to Industry
How to cite: HsSPHK1 was a gift from Kevin Lynch (Addgene plasmid # 118091 ; http://n2t.net/addgene:118091 ; RRID:Addgene_118091)
