[The description below was written by a language model from this plasmid's Addgene catalogue record and pLannotate feature annotations shown in this document.]
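Description:
HsSPHK1 is a yeast expression plasmid of about 7 kb built on the pYES2 backbone, an E. coli–S. cerevisiae shuttle vector. In bacteria it replicates from a high-copy ColE1/pUC-type origin and is selected with ampicillin through the β-lactamase gene. In yeast it is maintained episomally at high copy by the 2μ origin, with an adjacent fragment of 2μ plasmid sequence annotated as RAF1, and is selected by uracil prototrophy through URA3 under its own promoter. URA3 also permits counterselection with 5-fluoroorotic acid. An f1 origin is present for single-stranded DNA production. Short annotated fragments of lacI and a tet promoter appear to be backbone remnants without a functional role.

The payload is the human sphingosine kinase 1 coding sequence, roughly 1.16 kb, recorded as codon optimized for S. cerevisiae and cloned between BamHI and XhoI. It carries an N-terminal FLAG epitope; the feature table detects this only as a short match to a multi-FLAG annotation just upstream of the SPHK1 reading frame, consistent with a single tag. Transcription is driven by the galactose-inducible, Gal4-regulated GAL1 promoter and ended by the CYC1 terminator, so expression can be switched on by the carbon source. A T7 promoter lies between the GAL1 promoter and the insert and serves as a sequencing primer site or for in vitro transcription.

The encoded enzyme phosphorylates sphingosine to sphingosine-1-phosphate. The associated publication describes S. cerevisiae as a platform for assessing sphingolipid kinase inhibitors, so the plasmid's intended use is inducible expression of the human kinase in yeast for that kind of assay.
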