Features (pLannotate 1.2.2; 15 found; start..end, strand, type, name):
    337..765     -  rep_origin     f1 ori (sequence partly withheld): f1 bacteriophage origin of replication; arrow indicates direction of (+) strand synthesis
    787..1228    +  promoter       GAL1 promoter: S. cerevisiae GAL1; inducible promoter, regulated by Gal4
   1260..1278    +  promoter       T7 promoter: promoter for bacteriophage T7 RNA polymerase
   1295..1311    +  CDS            5xFLAG (fragment): five tandem FLAG® epitope tags
   1328..2479    +  CDS            SPHK1: SPHK1_HUMAN - Also known as SK1 From Homo sapiens (Human).
   2512..2759    +  terminator     CYC1 terminator: S. cerevisiae CYC1; transcription terminator for CYC1
   2771..2824    -  CDS            lacI (fragment): lac repressor; lacI; The lac repressor binds to the lac operator to inhibit transcription in E. coli. This inhibition can be relieved by adding lactose or isopropyl-β-D-thiogalactopyranoside (IPTG).
   3007..3595    -  rep_origin     ori: high-copy-number ColE1/pMB1/pBR322/pUC origin of replication
   3766..4626    -  CDS            AmpR: β-lactamase; bla; confers resistance to ampicillin, carbenicillin, and related antibiotics
   4627..4643    -  promoter       AmpR promoter (fragment): bla
   4722..5525    -  CDS            URA3: orotidine-5'-phosphate decarboxylase, required for uracil biosynthesis; S. cerevisiae URA3; yeast auxotrophic marker, counterselectable with 5-fluoroorotic acid (5-FOA)
   5526..5741    -  promoter       URA3 promoter: S. cerevisiae URA3
   5747..5770    -  promoter       tet promoter (fragment): E. coli promoter for tetracycline efflux protein gene
   5808..6188    +  CDS            RAF1 (fragment): RAF_YEAST - Experimental evidence at transcript level: Swiss-Prot protein existence level 2. Antagonizes transcriptional repression of recombinase FLP by REP1-REP2. May play a role in plasmid partitioning. From Saccharomyces cerevisiae (strain ATCC 204508 / S288c) (Baker's yeast).
   6342..241     -  rep_origin     2μ ori (across the origin): yeast 2μ plasmid origin of replication
>Addgene plasmid #118091 | HsSPHK1 | addgene full sequence | sequence record 234124 | Addgene NGS Result
ACTACGTATAGGAAATGTTTACATTTTCGTATTGTTTTCGATTCACTCTATGAATAGTTCTTACTACAAT
TTTTTTGTCTAAAGAGTAATACTAGAGATAAACATAAAAAATGTAGAGGTCGAGTTTAGATGCAAGTTCA
AGGAGCGAAAGGTGGATGGGTAGGTTATATAGGGATATAGCACAGAGATATATAGCAAAGAGATACTTTT
GAGCAATGTTTGTGGAAGCGGTATTCGCAATGGGAAGCTCC
[37 nt withheld, positions 252-288]
AGATTGTATAAGCAAATATTTAAATTGTAAGCGTTAATATTTTGTTAAAATTCGCGTTAAATTTTTGTTA
AATCAGCTCATTTTTTAACCAATAGGCCGAAATCGGCAAAATCCCTTATAAATCAAAAGAATAGACCGAG
ATAGGGT
[37 nt withheld, positions 436-472]
AAAGAACGTGGACTCCAACGTCAAAGG
[49 nt withheld, positions 500-548]
T
[91 nt withheld, positions 550-640]
G
[124 nt withheld, positions 642-765]
GGGGATCGATCCACTAGTCCACGGATTAGAAGCCGCCGAGCGGGTGACAGCCCTCCGAAGGAAGACTCTC
CTCCGTGCGTCCTCGTCTTCACCGGTCGCGTTCCTGAAACGCAGATGTGCCTCGCGCCGCACTGCTCCGA
ACAATAAAGATTCTACAATACTAGCTTTTATGGTTATGAAGAGGAAAAATTGGCAGTAACCTGGCCCCAC
AAACCTTCAAATGAACGAATCAAATTAACAACCATAGGATGATAATGCGATTAGTTTTTTAGCCTTATTT
CTGGGGTAATTAATCAGCGAAGCGATGATTTTTGATCTATTAACAGATATATAAATGCAAAAACTGCATA
ACCACTTTAACTAATACTTTCAACATTTTCGGTTTGTATTACTTCTTATTCAAATGTAATAAAAGTATCA
ACAAAAAATTGTTAATATACCTCTATACTTTAACGTCAAGGAGAAAAAACCCCGGATCGGACTACTAGCA
GCTGTAATACGACTCACTATAGGGAATATTAAGCTTACCATGGACTACAAGGACGATGACGATAAGGGAT
CCATGGACCCTGCTGGTGGTCCAAGGGGTGTTTTGCCAAGACCTTGTAGGGTCTTGGTCTTGTTGAACCC
AAGGGGTGGTAAGGGTAAGGCTTTACAATTGTTTAGATCTCATGTCCAACCATTATTGGCTGAAGCAGAA
ATTTCTTTTACTTTGATGTTGACTGAAAGAAGGAACCACGCTAGGGAATTGGTCAGGTCTGAAGAGTTGG
GAAGGTGGGACGCTTTGGTCGTTATGTCAGGTGACGGTTTGATGCACGAAGTCGTCAACGGTTTAATGGA
GAGGCCAGACTGGGAGACTGCTATTCAGAAACCTTTGTGTTCTTTGCCAGCAGGTTCTGGTAACGCATTG
GCAGCTTCTTTGAACCACTACGCTGGATACGAGCAGGTCACTAATGAAGACTTGTTGACTAATTGTACTT
TATTGTTGTGTAGAAGATTGTTGTCTCCAATGAACTTGTTGTCATTGCATACAGCATCTGGTTTAAGATT
GTTTTCTGTCTTATCATTGGCTTGGGGTTTTATTGCTGATGTTGATTTGGAATCTGAAAAGTATAGAAGA
TTGGGTGAAATGAGATTCACTTTGGGTACTTTTTTGAGATTAGCAGCTTTGAGAACTTATAGAGGTAGGT
TGGCTTATTTGCCTGTTGGTAGGGTCGGTTCAAAGACACCAGCTTCTCCAGTTGTCGTCCAGCAGGGTCC
AGTTGATGCTCACTTGGTCCCTTTGGAGGAACCAGTTCCATCTCACTGGACAGTCGTTCCAGACGAGGAC
TTCGTCTTGGTTTTGGCTTTGTTACATTCTCATTTGGGATCTGAGATGTTCGCTGCTCCAATGGGTAGAT
GCGCTGCTGGTGTCATGCATTTGTTCTACGTCAGGGCTGGTGTCTCAAGGGCTATGTTGTTGAGATTATT
TTTGGCTATGGAAAAAGGTAGACATATGGAATACGAGTGCCCATACTTGGTTTACGTCCCAGTTGTCGCT
TTCAGGTTGGAGCCAAAGGATGGTAAGGGTGTCTTCGCAGTCGATGGTGAGTTGATGGTCTCTGAAGCTG
TCCAAGGTCAAGTCCACCCAAACTACTTCTGGATGGTCTCAGGTTGCGTTGAGCCACCACCATCTTGGAA
GCCACAACAAATGCCACCACCTGAGGAACCTTTATAATGACTCGAGCATGCATCTAGAGGGCCGCATCAT
GTAATTAGTTATGTCACGCTTACATTCACGCCCTCCCCCCACATCCGCTCTAACCGAAAAGGAAGGAGTT
AGACAACCTGAAGTCTAGGTCCCTATTTATTTTTTTATAGTTATGTTAGTATTAAGAACGTTATTTATAT
TTCAAATTTTTCTTTTTTTTCTGTACAGACGCGTGTACGCATGTAACATTATACTGAAAACCTTGCTTGA
GAAGGTTTTGGGACGCTCGAAGGCTTTAATTTGCAAGCTGCGGCCCTGCATTAATGAATCGGCCAACGCG
CGGGGAGAGGCGGTTTGCGTATTGGGCGCTCTTCCGCTTCCTCGCTCACTGACTCGCTGCGCTCGGTCGT
TCGGCTGCGGCGAGCGGTATCAGCTCACTCAAAGGCGGTAATACGGTTATCCACAGAATCAGGGGATAAC
GCAGGAAAGAACATGTGAGCAAAAGGCCAGCAAAAGGCCAGGAACCGTAAAAAGGCCGCGTTGCTGGCGT
TTTTCCATAGGCTCCGCCCCCCTGACGAGCATCACAAAAATCGACGCTCAAGTCAGAGGTGGCGAAACCC
GACAGGACTATAAAGATACCAGGCGTTTCCCCCTGGAAGCTCCCTCGTGCGCTCTCCTGTTCCGACCCTG
CCGCTTACCGGATACCTGTCCGCCTTTCTCCCTTCGGGAAGCGTGGCGCTTTCTCATAGCTCACGCTGTA
GGTATCTCAGTTCGGTGTAGGTCGTTCGCTCCAAGCTGGGCTGTGTGCACGAACCCCCCGTTCAGCCCGA
CCGCTGCGCCTTATCCGGTAACTATCGTCTTGAGTCCAACCCGGTAAGACACGACTTATCGCCACTGGCA
GCAGCCACTGGTAACAGGATTAGCAGAGCGAGGTATGTAGGCGGTGCTACAGAGTTCTTGAAGTGGTGGC
CTAACTACGGCTACACTAGAAGAACAGTATTTGGTATCTGCGCTCTGCTGAAGCCAGTTACCTTCGGAAA
AAGAGTTGGTAGCTCTTGATCCGGCAAACAAACCACCGCTGGTAGCGGTGGTTTTTTTGTTTGCAAGCAG
CAGATTACGCGCAGAAAAAAAGGATCTCAAGAAGATCCTTTGATCTTTTCTACGGGGTCTGACGCTCAGT
GGAACGAAAACTCACGTTAAGGGATTTTGGTCATGAGATTATCAAAAAGGATCTTCACCTAGATCCTTTT
AAATTAAAAATGAAGTTTTAAATCAATCTAAAGTATATATGAGTAAACTTGGTCTGACAGTTACCAATGC
TTAATCAGTGAGGCACCTATCTCAGCGATCTGTCTATTTCGTTCATCCATAGTTGCCTGACTCCCCGTCG
TGTAGATAACTACGATACGGGAGGGCTTACCATCTGGCCCCAGTGCTGCAATGATACCGCGAGACCCACG
CTCACCGGCTCCAGATTTATCAGCAATAAACCAGCCAGCCGGAAGGGCCGAGCGCAGAAGTGGTCCTGCA
ACTTTATCCGCCTCCATCCAGTCTATTAATTGTTGCCGGGAAGCTAGAGTAAGTAGTTCGCCAGTTAATA
GTTTGCGCAACGTTGTTGCCATTGCTACAGGCATCGTGGTGTCACGCTCGTCGTTTGGTATGGCTTCATT
CAGCTCCGGTTCCCAACGATCAAGGCGAGTTACATGATCCCCCATGTTGTGCAAAAAAGCGGTTAGCTCC
TTCGGTCCTCCGATCGTTGTCAGAAGTAAGTTGGCCGCAGTGTTATCACTCATGGTTATGGCAGCACTGC
ATAATTCTCTTACTGTCATGCCATCCGTAAGATGCTTTTCTGTGACTGGTGAGTACTCAACCAAGTCATT
CTGAGAATAGTGTATGCGGCGACCGAGTTGCTCTTGCCCGGCGTCAATACGGGATAATACCGCGCCACAT
AGCAGAACTTTAAAAGTGCTCATCATTGGAAAACGTTCTTCGGGGCGAAAACTCTCAAGGATCTTACCGC
TGTTGAGATCCAGTTCGATGTAACCCACTCGTGCACCCAACTGATCTTCAGCATCTTTTACTTTCACCAG
CGTTTCTGGGTGAGCAAAAACAGGAAGGCAAAATGCCGCAAAAAAGGGAATAAGGGCGACACGGAAATGT
TGAATACTCATACTCTTCCTTTTTCAATGGGTAATAACTGATATAATTAAATTGAAGCTCTAATTTGTGA
GTTTAGTATACATGCATTTACTTATAATACAGTTTTTTAGTTTTGCTGGCCGCATCTTCTCAAATATGCT
TCCCAGCCTGCTTTTCTGTAACGTTCACCCTCTACCTTAGCATCCCTTCCCTTTGCAAATAGTCCTCTTC
CAACAATAATAATGTCAGATCCTGTAGAGACCACATCATCCACGGTTCTATACTGTTGACCCAATGCGTC
TCCCTTGTCATCTAAACCCACACCGGGTGTCATAATCAACCAATCGTAACCTTCATCTCTTCCACCCATG
TCTCTTTGAGCAATAAAGCCGATAACAAAATCTTTGTCGCTCTTCGCAATGTCAACAGTACCCTTAGTAT
ATTCTCCAGTAGATAGGGAGCCCTTGCATGACAATTCTGCTAACATCAAAAGGCCTCTAGGTTCCTTTGT
TACTTCTTCTGCCGCCTGCTTCAAACCGCTAACAATACCTGGGCCCACCACACCGTGTGCATTCGTAATG
TCTGCCCATTCTGCTATTCTGTATACACCCGCAGAGTACTGCAATTTGACTGTATTACCAATGTCAGCAA
ATTTTCTGTCTTCGAAGAGTAAAAAATTGTACTTGGCGGATAATGCCTTTAGCGGCTTAACTGTGCCCTC
CATGGAAAAATCAGTCAAGATATCCACATGTGTTTTTAGTAAACAAATTTTGGGACCTAATGCTTCAACT
AACTCCAGTAATTCCTTGGTGGTACGAACATCCAATGAAGCACACAAGTTTGTTTGCTTTTCGTGCATGA
TATTAAATAGCTTGGCAGCAACAGGACTAGGATGAGTAGCAGCACGTTCCTTATATGTAGCTTTCGACAT
GATTTATCTTCGTTTCCTGCAGGTTTTTGTTCTGTGCAGTTGGGTTAAGAATACTGGGCAATTTCATGTT
TCTTCAACACTACATATGCGTATATATACCAATCTAAGTCTGTGCTCCTTCCTTCGTTCTTCCTTCTGTT
CGGAGATTACCGAATCAAAAAAATTTCAAGGAAACCGAAATCAAAAAAAAGAATAAAAAAAAAATGATGA
ATTGAAAAGCTAGCTTATCGATGATAAGCTGTCAAACATGAGAATTAATTCCACGGACTATAGACTATAC
CTAGTATACTCCGTCTACTGTACGATACACTTCCGCTCAGGTCCTTGTCCTTTAACGAGGCCTTACCACT
CTTTTGTTACTCTATTGATCCAGCTCAGCAAAGGCAGTGTGATCTAAGATTCTATCTTCGCGATGTAGTA
AAACTAGCTAGACCGAGAAAGAGACTAGAAATGCAAAAGGCACTTCTACAATGGCTGCCATCATTATTAT
CCGATGTGACGCTGCAGCTTCTCAATGATATTCGAATACGCTTTGAGGAGATACAGCCTAATATCCGACA
AACTGTTTTACAGATTTACGATCGTACTTGTTACCCATCATTGAATTTTGAACATCCGAACCTGGGAGTT
TTCCCTGAAACAGATAGTATATTTGAACCTGTATAATAATATATAGTCTAGCGCTTTACGGAAGACAATG
TATGTATTTCGGTTCCTGGAGAAACTATTGCATCTATTGCATAGGTAATCTTGCACGTCGCATCCCCGGT
TCATTTTCTGCGTTTCCATCTTGCACTTCAATAGCATATCTTTGTTAACGAAGCATCTGTGCTTCATTTT
GTAGAACAAAAATGCAACGCGAGAGCGCTAATTTTTCAAACAAAGAATCTGAGCTGCATTTTTACAGAAC
AGAAATGCAACGCGAAAGCGCTATTTTACCAACGAAGAATCTGTGCTTCATTTTTGTAAAACAAAAATGC
AACGCGAGAGCGCTAATTTTTCAAACAAAGAATCTGAGCTGCATTTTTACAGAACAGAAATGCAACGCGA
GAGCGCTATTTTACCAACAAAGAATCTATACTTCTTTTTTGTTCTACAAAAATGCATCCCGAGAGCGCTA
TTTTTCTAACAAAGCATCTTAGATTACTTTTTTTCTCCTTTGTGCGCTCTATAATGCAGTCTCTTGATAA
CTTTTTGCACTGTAGGTCCGTTAAGGTTAGAAGAAGGCTACTTTGGTGTCTATTTTCTCTTCCATAAAAA
AAGCCTGACTCCACTTCCCGCGTTTACTGATTACTAGCGAAGCTGCGGGTGCATTTTTTCAAGATAAAGG
CATCCCCGATTATATTCTATACCGATGTGGATTGCGCATACTTTGTGAACAGAAAGTGATAGCGTTGATG
ATTCTTCATTGGTCAGAAAATTATGAACGGTTTCTTCTATTTTGTCTCTATAT
